Addgene plasmid #198337: PB-Ef1a-PP7 coat protein-Halo-GB1x3-WPRE
Purpose: PB plasmid expressing Halo-tagged PP7 coat protein
Depositing lab: Michael Ward. Depositing organization: National Institute of Neurological Disorders and Strokes (NINDS). Publication: Messenger RNA transport on lysosomal vesicles maintains axonal mitochondrial homeostasis and prevents axonal degeneration. De Pace R, Ghosh S, Ryan VH, Sohn M, Jarnik M, Rezvan Sangsari P, Morgan NY, Dale RK, Ward ME, Bonifacino JS. Nat Neurosci. 2024 Apr 10. doi: 10.1038/s41593-024-01619-1. PubMed 38600167.
Backbone
  Vector backbone: L50
  Backbone manufacturer: in house
  Backbone size w/o insert (bp): 5891
  Total vector size (bp): 9983
  Vector type: Mammalian Expression ; PiggyBac
Growth in bacteria
  Bacterial resistance: Ampicillin, 100 μg/mL
  Growth temperature: 37°C
  Growth strain: DH5alpha
  Copy number: Unknown
Gene/Insert
  Gene/Insert name: PP7 coat protein 3x Halo-GB1 (alt name: PCP)
  Species: Synthetic
  Insert size (bp): 4089
  Promoter: Ef1a
  Tag / fusion protein: HaloTag (C terminal on insert)
  Cloning method: Gibson Cloning
  Sequencing primers: 5′ TCAAGCCTCAGACAGTGGTTC; 3′ AATTGTCAGTGCCCAACAGC
Terms and licenses: Academic/Nonprofit Terms; Industry Terms: Not Available to Industry
How to cite: PB-Ef1a-PP7 coat protein-Halo-GB1x3-WPRE was a gift from Michael Ward (Addgene plasmid # 198337 ; http://n2t.net/addgene:198337 ; RRID:Addgene_198337)
