[The description below was written by a language model from this plasmid's Addgene catalogue record and pLannotate feature annotations shown in this document.]
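Description:
PB-Ef1a-PP7 coat protein-Halo-GB1x3-WPRE is a piggyBac transposon plasmid for mammalian expression, built by Gibson assembly on an in-house backbone called L50. It is maintained in E. coli through a high-copy ColE1/pUC-type origin and selected with ampicillin via the AmpR (β-lactamase) gene and its promoter. The catalogue gives a total size of about 10 kb, close to the 9,944 nt sequenced record. The automated annotation does not call the piggyBac terminal repeats, so their positions cannot be given from the feature table. No mammalian drug-selection marker is annotated either. Short matches to lacZα, lambda portal protein, HIV nef, lacI and an RSF origin appear to be backbone remnants or incidental matches rather than functional parts.

The payload is a synthetic open reading frame of roughly 4.1 kb driven by the strong constitutive human EF-1α promoter. It opens with two consecutive copies of the bacteriophage PP7 coat protein (PCP), consistent with a tandem-dimer arrangement. Three haloalkane dehalogenase-derived (dhaA) segments follow, corresponding to three HaloTag units. By the construct name, these are interspersed with GB1 domains, which are not separately annotated; the brief fluorescent-protein "fragments" between the units are probably linker matches. A single loxP site sits after the coding region, and a WPRE follows to enhance transcript stability and expression.

PCP binds PP7 stem-loop hairpins engineered into a target RNA, and the triple HaloTag allows covalent labelling with bright cell-permeable ligands. The construct therefore serves as a reporter for imaging tagged mRNAs in live cells. Co-delivery with piggyBac transposase would allow stable genomic integration. The associated publication concerns mRNA transport in axons.
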