Features (pLannotate 1.2.2; 25 found; start..end, strand, type, name):
     25..77      -  misc_feature   bom (fragment): basis of mobility region from pBR322
    249..404     -  CDS            lacZα (fragment): LacZα fragment of β-galactosidase; lacZ fragment
    406..525     +  CDS            B (fragment): PORTL_LAMBD - Experimental evidence at protein level: Swiss-Prot protein existence level 1. Forms the portal vertex of the capsid (PubMed:6228056, PubMed:6232391). This portal plays critical roles in head assembly, genome packaging, neck/tail attachment, and genome ejection (Probable). The portal protein multimerizes as a single ring-shaped homododecamer arranged around a central channel (PubMed:6232391). Binds to the terminase subunits to form the packaging machine (PubMed:7799432). From Escherichia phage lambda (Bacteriophage lambda).
    867..2038    +  promoter       EF-1α promoter: strong constitutive promoter for human elongation factor EF-1α
   2075..2455    +  CDS            COAT_BPPP7: Experimental evidence at protein level: Swiss-Prot protein existence level 1. Forms the phage shell; binds to the phage RNA. From Pseudomonas phage PP7 (Bacteriophage PP7).
   2486..2866    +  CDS            COAT_BPPP7: Experimental evidence at protein level: Swiss-Prot protein existence level 1. Forms the phage shell; binds to the phage RNA. From Pseudomonas phage PP7 (Bacteriophage PP7).
   2924..3802    +  CDS            dhaA: DHAA_PSEPV - Experimental evidence at protein level: Swiss-Prot protein existence level 1. Catalyzes hydrolytic cleavage of carbon-halogen bonds in halogenated aliphatic compounds, leading to the formation of the corresponding primary alcohols, halide ions and protons. Has a broad substrate specificity, as it is able to dehalogenate mono- and di- chlorinated and brominated alkanes (up to at least C10), and the two isomers of 1,3-dichloropropene to 3-chloroallyl alcohol; the highest activity was found with 1,2-dibromoethane, while no activity was observed with the analog 1,2-dichloroethane. Fro
   3817..3838    +  CDS            VC155 (fragment): C-terminal fragment of mVenus for use in bimolecular fluorescence complementation (BiFC) (Kodama and Hu, 2010)
   4046..4921    +  CDS            dhaA: DHAA_PSEPV - Experimental evidence at protein level: Swiss-Prot protein existence level 1. Catalyzes hydrolytic cleavage of carbon-halogen bonds in halogenated aliphatic compounds, leading to the formation of the corresponding primary alcohols, halide ions and protons. Has a broad substrate specificity, as it is able to dehalogenate mono- and di- chlorinated and brominated alkanes (up to at least C10), and the two isomers of 1,3-dichloropropene to 3-chloroallyl alcohol; the highest activity was found with 1,2-dibromoethane, while no activity was observed with the analog 1,2-dichloroethane. Fro
   4933..4956    +  CDS            PS-CFP2 (fragment): photoswitchable cyan-to-green fluorescent protein mammalian codon-optimized
   5198..6076    +  CDS            dhaA: DHAA_PSEPV - Experimental evidence at protein level: Swiss-Prot protein existence level 1. Catalyzes hydrolytic cleavage of carbon-halogen bonds in halogenated aliphatic compounds, leading to the formation of the corresponding primary alcohols, halide ions and protons. Has a broad substrate specificity, as it is able to dehalogenate mono- and di- chlorinated and brominated alkanes (up to at least C10), and the two isomers of 1,3-dichloropropene to 3-chloroallyl alcohol; the highest activity was found with 1,2-dibromoethane, while no activity was observed with the analog 1,2-dichloroethane. Fro
   6111..6144    +  protein_bind   loxP: Cre-mediated recombination occurs in the 8-bp core sequence (GCATACAT). Cre recombinase
   6177..6200    +  misc_feature   MCS (fragment): pBluescript multiple cloning site
   6200..6788    +  misc_feature   WPRE: woodchuck hepatitis virus posttranscriptional regulatory element
   6789..6808    +  misc_feature   MCS (fragment): pBluescript multiple cloning site
   6810..6938    +  CDS            nef (fragment): NEF_HV1Z2 - Experimental evidence at protein level: Swiss-Prot protein existence level 1. Extracellular Nef protein targets CD4(+) T-lymphocytes for apoptosis by interacting with CXCR4 surface receptors. From Human immunodeficiency virus type 1 group M subtype D (isolate Z2/CDC-Z34) (HIV-1).
   7255..7722    +  CDS            B (fragment): PORTL_LAMBD - Experimental evidence at protein level: Swiss-Prot protein existence level 1. Forms the portal vertex of the capsid (PubMed:6228056, PubMed:6232391). This portal plays critical roles in head assembly, genome packaging, neck/tail attachment, and genome ejection (Probable). The portal protein multimerizes as a single ring-shaped homododecamer arranged around a central channel (PubMed:6232391). Binds to the terminase subunits to form the packaging machine (PubMed:7799432). From Escherichia phage lambda (Bacteriophage lambda).
   7760..7776    -  protein_bind   lac operator: The lac repressor binds to the lac operator to inhibit transcription in E. coli. This inhibition can be relieved by adding lactose or isopropyl-β-D-thiogalactopyranoside (IPTG). lac repressor encoded by lacI
   7784..7814    -  promoter       lac promoter: promoter for the E. coli lac operon
   7829..7850    -  protein_bind   CAP binding site: CAP binding activates transcription in the presence of cAMP. E. coli catabolite activator protein
   7863..7955    -  CDS            lacI (fragment): lac repressor; lacI; The lac repressor binds to the lac operator to inhibit transcription in E. coli. This inhibition can be relieved by adding lactose or isopropyl-β-D-thiogalactopyranoside (IPTG).
   7957..8090    -  rep_origin     RSF ori (fragment): Plasmids containing the RSF 1030 origin of replication can be propagated in E. coli cells that contain additional plasmids with compatible origins.
   8186..8774    -  rep_origin     ori: high-copy-number ColE1/pMB1/pBR322/pUC origin of replication
   8945..9805    -  CDS            AmpR: β-lactamase; bla; confers resistance to ampicillin, carbenicillin, and related antibiotics
   9806..9910    -  promoter       AmpR promoter: bla
>Addgene plasmid #198337 | PB-Ef1a-PP7 coat protein-Halo-GB1x3-WPRE | addgene full sequence | sequence record 396308 | Addgene NGS Result
GGATCGGGAGATCTCCCGATCCCCTATGGTGCACTCTCAGTACAATCTGCTCTGATGCCGCATAGTTAAG
CCAGTATCTGCTCCCTGCTTGTGTGTTGGAGGTCGCTGAGTAGTGCGCGAGCAAAATTTAAGCTACAACA
AGGCAAGGCTTGACCGACAATTGCATGAAGAATCTGCTTAGGGTTAGGCGTTTTGCGCTGCTTCGCGATG
TACGGGCCAGATATACGCGTTGACATTGATTATTCCCATTCGCCATTCAGGCTGCGCAACTGTTGGGAAG
GGCGATCGGTGCGGGCCTCTTCGCTATTACGCCAGCTGGCGAAAGGGGGATGTGCTGCAAGGCGATTAAG
TTGGGTAACGCCAGGGTTTTCCCAGTCACGACGTTGTAAAACGACGGCCAGTGAGCGCGCCTCGTTCATT
CACGTTTTTGAACCCGTGGAGGACGGGCAGACTCGCGGTGCAAATGTGTTTTACAGCGTGATGGAGCAGA
TGAAGATGCTCGACACGCTGCAGAACACGCAGCTAGATTAACCCTAGAAAGATAATCATATTGTGACGTA
CGTTAAAGATAATCATGTGTAAAATTGACGCATGTGTTTTATCGGTCTGTATATCGAGGTTTATTTATTA
ATTTGAATAGATATTAAGTTTTATTATATTTACACTTACATACTAATAATAAATTCAACAAACAATTTAT
TTATGTTTATTTATTTATTAAAAAAAACAAAAACTCAAAATTTCTTCTATAAAGTAACAAAACTTTTATG
GGCCCGCTCTAGAGAACCTGAATGCAGTCTCTCGGAGGGCGAAGAATCCTGCAGGCTCGAGGCGGCCGCG
TGGATAACCGTATTACCGCCATGCATGTGCCCGTCAGTGGGCAGAGCGCACATCGCCCACAGTCCCCGAG
AAGTTGGGGGGAGGGGTCGGCAATTGAACCGGTGCCTAGAGAAGGTGGCGCGGGGTAAACTGGGAAAGTG
ATGTCGTGTACTGGCTCCGCCTTTTTCCCGAGGGTGGGGGAGAACCGTATATAAGTGCAGTAGTCGCCGT
GAACGTTCTTTTTCGCAACGGGTTTGCCGCCAGAACACAGGTAAGTGCCGTGTGTGGTTCCCGCGGGCCT
GGCCTCTTTACGGGTTATGGCCCTTGCGTGCCTTGAATTACTTCCACCTGGCTGCAGTACGTGATTCTTG
ATCCCGAGCTTCGGGTTGGAAGTGGGTGGGAGAGTTCGAGGCCTTGCGCTTAAGGAGCCCCTTCGCCTCG
TGCTTGAGTTGAGGCCTGGCCTGGGCGCTGGGGCCGCCGCGTGCGAATCTGGTGGCACCTTCGCGCCTGT
CTCGCTGCTTTCGATAAGTCTCTAGCCATTTAAAATTTTTGATGACCTGCTGCGACGCTTTTTTTCTGGC
AAGATAGTCTTGTAAATGCGGGCCAAGATCTGCACACTGGTATTTCGGTTTTTGGGGCCGCGGGCGGCGA
CGGGGCCCGTGCGTCCCAGCGCACATGTTCGGCGAGGCGGGGCCTGCGAGCGCGGCCACCGAGAATCGGA
CGGGGGTAGTCTCAAGCTGGCCGGCCTGCTCTGGTGCCTGGCCTCGCGCCGCCGTGTATCGCCCCGCCCT
GGGCGGCAAGGCTGGCCCGGTCGGCACCAGTTGCGTGAGCGGAAAGATGGCCGCTTCCCGGCCCTGCTGC
AGGGAGCTCAAAATGGAGGACGCGGCGCTCGGGAGAGCGGGCGGGTGAGTCACCCACACAAAGGAAAAGG
GCCTTTCCGTCCTCAGCCGTCGCTTCATGTGACTCCACGGAGTACCGGGCGCCGTCCAGGCACCTCGATT
AGTTCTCGCGCTTTTGGAGTACGTCGTCTTTAGGTTGGGGGGAGGGGTTTTATGCGATGGAGTTTCCCCA
CACTGAGTGGGTGGAGACTGAAGTTAGGCCAGCTTGGCACTTGATGTAATTCTCCTTGGAATTTGCCCTT
TTTGAGTTTGGATCTTGGTTCATTCTCAAGCCTCAGACAGTGGTTCAAAGTTTTTTTCTTCCATTTCAGG
TGTCGTGAGCTAGCGCCACCATGCCCAAGAAGAAGAGGAAGGTGAGCAAGACAATCGTGCTGTCCGTGGG
CGAGGCCACAAGAACACTGACAGAGATCCAGAGCACCGCCGATAGACAGATCTTTGAGGAGAAGGTGGGC
CCCCTGGTGGGCAGGCTGAGACTGACCGCCAGCCTGAGGCAGAATGGCGCCAAGACCGCCTACAGAGTGA
ACCTGAAGCTGGATCAGGCCGATGTGGTGGACTGCTCCACCTCCGTGTGTGGCGAGCTGCCTAAGGTGAG
ATACACACAGGTGTGGTCCCACGACGTGACCATCGTGGCCAATTCCACCGAGGCCAGCAGAAAGTCCCTG
TACGACCTGACCAAGTCCCTGGTGGCCACAAGCCAGGTGGAGGACCTGGTGGTGAACCTGGTGCCTCTGG
GCAGAAGGGCCGATCCTCTGGCCAGCTGCGGCAGAAGCAAGACAATTGTGCTGAGCGTGGGCGAGGCTAC
AAGGACCCTGACAGAGATTCAGAGCACCGCTGACAGGCAGATCTTTGAAGAGAAGGTGGGACCCCTGGTG
GGAAGGCTGAGGCTGACCGCCTCCCTGAGACAGAACGGCGCCAAGACAGCCTACAGGGTGAATCTGAAGC
TGGACCAGGCCGACGTGGTGGACTGTTCCACATCCGTGTGTGGAGAGCTGCCTAAAGTGAGATACACCCA
GGTGTGGAGCCACGACGTGACAATCGTGGCCAACTCCACCGAGGCTTCCAGAAAGAGCCTGTACGACCTC
ACAAAGTCCCTGGTCGCCACCTCCCAGGTGGAGGATCTGGTGGTGAATCTGGTGCCTCTCGGCAGGAGAG
CCGACCCCCTGGCTTCCACCAGGGACTCCACCAGCGGCGGCTCCGGAGGAGGAATGGCCGAGATCGGCAC
AGGCTTCCCCTTCGATCCTCACTACGTGGAGGTGCTGGGCGAGAGAATGCACTACGTGGATGTGGGCCCC
AGGGACGGCACCCCTGTGCTGTTCCTGCACGGCAACCCCACATCCAGCTACGTGTGGAGGAATATCATCC
CCCACGTGGCCCCTACACACAGATGTATTGCCCCCGATCTGATCGGCATGGGCAAGTCCGATAAGCCCGA
CCTGGGCTACTTCTTCGACGATCACGTGAGATTCATGGATGCCTTCATCGAGGCCCTGGGCCTGGAGGAG
GTGGTGCTGGTCATTCACGACTGGGGCTCCGCCCTGGGCTTCCACTGGGCTAAGAGAAACCCCGAGAGAG
TGAAGGGCATCGCCTTCATGGAGTTTATCAGGCCCATCCCTACATGGGACGAGTGGCCTGAGTTCGCCAG
GGAGACATTCCAGGCCTTTAGGACAACAGACGTGGGCAGGAAGCTGATCATCGACCAGAACGTGTTTATC
GAGGGCACCCTGCCTATGGGCGTGGTGAGGCCTCTGACAGAGGTGGAGATGGATCACTACAGGGAGCCCT
TTCTGAACCCCGTGGACAGGGAGCCTCTGTGGAGATTCCCTAACGAGCTGCCTATCGCCGGCGAGCCTGC
CAATATCGTGGCCCTGGTGGAGGAGTACATGGATTGGCTGCACCAGTCCCCCGTGCCCAAGCTGCTGTTT
TGGGGCACCCCCGGCGTGCTGATCCCTCCAGCTGAGGCCGCCAGGCTGGCCAAGAGCCTGCCAAACTGCA
AGGCCGTGGACATCGGCCCTGGCCTGAACCTGCTGCAGGAGGACAACCCCGATCTGATTGGCTCCGAGAT
CGCCAGATGGCTGAGCACCCTGGAGATCTCCGGCCACGGCATGGACGAGCTGTACAAGGGCGGCGGCAGA
ACAGAGGAGTACAAGCTGATCCTGAACGGCAAGACCCTGAAGGGCGAGACAACAACAGAGGCCGTGGATG
CCGCCACAGCCGAGAAGGTGTTTAAGCAGTACGCCAATGATAACGGCGTGGATGGCGAGTGGACCTACGA
CGACGCCACAAAGACATTCACCGTGACCGAGGCCTCCGGCGGCTCCGGCGGAGGAGCTGAGATCGGAACA
GGCTTTCCCTTCGACCCCCACTACGTGGAAGTGCTGGGCGAAAGGATGCACTACGTCGATGTGGGCCCAA
GAGACGGCACACCTGTGCTGTTTCTGCACGGCAATCCCACAAGCTCCTACGTGTGGCGGAATATCATCCC
ACACGTGGCCCCCACCCACAGATGTATCGCCCCCGACCTGATCGGCATGGGAAAGAGCGACAAGCCCGAT
CTGGGCTACTTTTTCGATGACCACGTGAGGTTCATGGACGCCTTTATCGAGGCCCTCGGCCTGGAGGAAG
TGGTGCTGGTCATTCATGACTGGGGCAGCGCCCTGGGCTTTCACTGGGCCAAGAGGAATCCTGAGAGAGT
GAAAGGCATCGCCTTTATGGAGTTCATCAGACCCATCCCCACATGGGACGAATGGCCTGAGTTTGCCAGG
GAGACTTTTCAGGCCTTCAGGACCACAGATGTGGGCAGGAAACTGATCATCGATCAGAATGTGTTCATCG
AGGGCACACTGCCCATGGGCGTGGTCAGGCCTCTGACCGAGGTGGAGATGGACCACTACAGAGAGCCTTT
CCTGAACCCCGTCGACAGGGAGCCCCTGTGGAGGTTCCCTAATGAGCTGCCCATCGCCGGCGAACCCGCC
AACATCGTGGCCCTCGTGGAGGAGTATATGGACTGGCTGCACCAATCCCCCGTGCCAAAGCTGCTGTTCT
GGGGCACCCCAGGCGTGCTGATTCCCCCCGCTGAGGCCGCTAGACTGGCCAAGTCCCTGCCTAATTGTAA
GGCCGTGGATATCGGCCCCGGCCTGAATCTGCTGCAGGAAGATAATCCTGATCTGATCGGAAGCGAGATC
GCCCGGTGGCTGTCCACCCTGGAGATTTCCGGCCACGGAATGGATGAGCTGTACAAAGGCGGCGGCAGGA
CAGAGGAGTATAAGCTGATCCTCAACGGCAAGACACTGAAGGGCGAAACAACCACCGAGGCCGTGGACGC
CGCCACCGCTGAAAAGGTGTTTAAGCAATACGCCAACGACAACGGCGTGGACGGCGAGTGGACATACGAT
GATGCCACAAAGACCTTTACCGTGACAGAGGCCAGCGGCGGCGGCGGATCTGGAGGAGGAAGCAGCCTGC
CCGTGGCCGAGTTCGGCATGGCCGAGATTGGCACCGGCTTCCCCTTTGACCCTCACTACGTCGAGGTGCT
GGGAGAGAGGATGCACTATGTGGACGTGGGCCCCAGAGACGGCACCCCAGTGCTGTTCCTCCACGGCAAT
CCTACATCCTCCTACGTGTGGAGAAATATCATCCCTCACGTGGCCCCAACACACAGATGTATTGCTCCTG
ACCTGATCGGAATGGGCAAGAGCGACAAACCCGATCTGGGATACTTCTTCGATGACCATGTGAGGTTCAT
GGATGCTTTCATCGAGGCTCTGGGCCTGGAAGAGGTGGTGCTCGTGATCCACGACTGGGGAAGCGCCCTG
GGATTTCACTGGGCTAAAAGGAACCCCGAGCGGGTGAAGGGCATTGCCTTCATGGAGTTTATTAGACCCA
TCCCTACCTGGGACGAGTGGCCAGAGTTCGCCCGGGAGACATTTCAGGCCTTTAGAACCACAGATGTCGG
CAGGAAGCTCATCATCGATCAAAATGTGTTTATCGAAGGCACCCTGCCAATGGGCGTGGTTAGACCTCTG
ACAGAAGTGGAGATGGATCATTACAGGGAGCCTTTCCTCAACCCCGTGGATAGAGAGCCTCTGTGGAGGT
TTCCTAATGAGCTCCCCATCGCCGGAGAGCCTGCCAACATCGTCGCCCTGGTGGAAGAGTACATGGACTG
GCTCCACCAGAGCCCCGTGCCCAAACTGCTGTTTTGGGGAACCCCTGGCGTGCTGATACCTCCTGCCGAG
GCCGCCAGACTGGCCAAAAGCCTGCCCAACTGCAAGGCTGTGGACATCGGACCCGGCCTGAACCTCCTGC
AGGAGGATAATCCTGACCTGATTGGCAGCGAGATCGCTAGGTGGCTGAGCACACTGGAGATCAGCGGCTG
AGAATTCGTCGAGGGACCTAATAACTTCGTATAGCATACATTATACGAAGTTATACATGTTTAAGGGTTC
CGGTTCCACTAGGTACAATTCGATATCAAGCTTATCGATAATCAACCTCTGGATTACAAAATTTGTGAAA
GATTGACTGGTATTCTTAACTATGTTGCTCCTTTTACGCTATGTGGATACGCTGCTTTAATGCCTTTGTA
TCATGCTATTGCTTCCCGTATGGCTTTCATTTTCTCCTCCTTGTATAAATCCTGGTTGCTGTCTCTTTAT
GAGGAGTTGTGGCCCGTTGTCAGGCAACGTGGCGTGGTGTGCACTGTGTTTGCTGACGCAACCCCCACTG
GTTGGGGCATTGCCACCACCTGTCAGCTCCTTTCCGGGACTTTCGCTTTCCCCCTCCCTATTGCCACGGC
GGAACTCATCGCCGCCTGCCTTGCCCGCTGCTGGACAGGGGCTCGGCTGTTGGGCACTGACAATTCCGTG
GTGTTGTCGGGGAAATCATCGTCCTTTCCTTGGCTGCTCGCCTGTGTTGCCACCTGGATTCTGCGCGGGA
CGTCCTTCTGCTACGTCCCTTCGGCCCTCAATCCAGCGGACCTTCCTTCCCGCGGCCTGCTGCCGGCTCT
GCGGCCTCTTCCGCGTCTTCGCCTTCGCCCTCAGACGAGTCGGATCTCCCTTTGGGCCGCCTCCCCGCAT
CGATACCGTCGACCTCGATCGAGACCTAGAAAAACATGGAGCAATCACAAGTAGCAATACAGCAGCTACC
AATGCTGATTGTGCCTGGCTAGAAGCACAAGAGGAGGAGGAGGTGGGTTTTCCAGTCACACCTCAGGTAC
CTTTAAGGATTCTATAACAAGAAAATATATATATAATAAGTTATCACGTAAGTAGAACATGAAATAACAA
TATAATTATCGTATGAGTTAAATCTTAAAAGTCACGTAAAAGATAATCATGCGTCATTTTGACTCACGCG
GTCGTTATAGTTCAAAATCAGTGACACTTACCGCATTGACAAGCACGCCTCACGGGAGCTCCAAGCGGCG
ACTGAGATGTCCTAAATGCACAGCGACGGATTCGCGCTATTTAGAAAGAGAGAGCAATATTTCAAGAATG
CATGCGTCAATTTTACGCAGACTATCTTTCTAGGGTTAATCTAGCTGCATCAGGATCATATCGTCGGGTC
TTTTTTCCGGCTCAGTCATCGCCCAAGCTGGCGCTATCTGGGCATCGGGGAGGAAGAAGCCCGTGCCTTT
TCCCGCGAGGTTGAAGCGGCATGGAAAGAGTTTGCCGAGGATGACTGCTGCTGCATTGACGTTGAGCGAA
AACGCACGTTTACCATGATGATTCGGGAAGGTGTGGCCATGCACGCCTTTAACGGTGAACTGTTCGTTCA
GGCCACCTGGGATACCAGTTCGTCGCGGCTTTTCCGGACACAGTTCCGGATGGTCAGCCCGAAGCGCATC
AGCAACCCGAACAATACCGGCGACAGCCGGAACTGCCGTGCCGGTGTGCAGATTAATGACAGCGGTGCGG
CGCTGGGATATTACGTCAGCGAGGACGGGTATCCTGGCTGGATGCCGCAGAAATGGACATGGATACCCCG
TGAGTTACCCGGCGGGCGCGCTTGGCGTAATCATGGTCATAGCTGTTTCCTGTGTGAAATTGTTATCCGC
TCACAATTCCACACAACATACGAGCCGGAAGCATAAAGTGTAAAGCCTGGGGTGCCTAATGAGTGAGCTA
ACTCACATTAATTGCGTTGCGCTCACTGCCCGCTTTCCAGTCGGGAAACCTGTCGTGCCAGCTGCATTAA
TGAATCGGCCAACGCGCGGGGAGAGGCGGTTTGCGTATTGGGCGCTCTTCCGCTTCCTCGCTCACTGACT
CGCTGCGCTCGGTCGTTCGGCTGCGGCGAGCGGTATCAGCTCACTCAAAGGCGGTAATACGGTTATCCAC
AGAATCAGGGGATAACGCAGGAAAGAACATGTGAGCAAAAGGCCAGCAAAAGGCCAGGAACCGTAAAAAG
GCCGCGTTGCTGGCGTTGGATCCGGCCGCGTTGCTGGCGTTGGATCCGGCCGCGTTGCTGGCGTTTTTCC
ATAGGCTCCGCCCCCCTGACGAGCATCACAAAAATCGACGCTCAAGTCAGAGGTGGCGAAACCCGACAGG
ACTATAAAGATACCAGGCGTTTCCCCCTGGAAGCTCCCTCGTGCGCTCTCCTGTTCCGACCCTGCCGCTT
ACCGGATACCTGTCCGCCTTTCTCCCTTCGGGAAGCGTGGCGCTTTCTCATAGCTCACGCTGTAGGTATC
TCAGTTCGGTGTAGGTCGTTCGCTCCAAGCTGGGCTGTGTGCACGAACCCCCCGTTCAGCCCGACCGCTG
CGCCTTATCCGGTAACTATCGTCTTGAGTCCAACCCGGTAAGACACGACTTATCGCCACTGGCAGCAGCC
ACTGGTAACAGGATTAGCAGAGCGAGGTATGTAGGCGGTGCTACAGAGTTCTTGAAGTGGTGGCCTAACT
ACGGCTACACTAGAAGAACAGTATTTGGTATCTGCGCTCTGCTGAAGCCAGTTACCTTCGGAAAAAGAGT
TGGTAGCTCTTGATCCGGCAAACAAACCACCGCTGGTAGCGGTGGTTTTTTTGTTTGCAAGCAGCAGATT
ACGCGCAGAAAAAAAGGATCTCAAGAAGATCCTTTGATCTTTTCTACGGGGTCTGACGCTCAGTGGAACG
AAAACTCACGTTAAGGGATTTTGGTCATGAGATTATCAAAAAGGATCTTCACCTAGATCCTTTTAAATTA
AAAATGAAGTTTTAAATCAATCTAAAGTATATATGAGTAAACTTGGTCTGACAGTTACCAATGCTTAATC
AGTGAGGCACCTATCTCAGCGATCTGTCTATTTCGTTCATCCATAGTTGCCTGACTCCCCGTCGTGTAGA
TAACTACGATACGGGAGGGCTTACCATCTGGCCCCAGTGCTGCAATGATACCGCGAGACCCACGCTCACC
GGCTCCAGATTTATCAGCAATAAACCAGCCAGCCGGAAGGGCCGAGCGCAGAAGTGGTCCTGCAACTTTA
TCCGCCTCCATCCAGTCTATTAATTGTTGCCGGGAAGCTAGAGTAAGTAGTTCGCCAGTTAATAGTTTGC
GCAACGTTGTTGCCATTGCTACAGGCATCGTGGTGTCACGCTCGTCGTTTGGTATGGCTTCATTCAGCTC
CGGTTCCCAACGATCAAGGCGAGTTACATGATCCCCCATGTTGTGCAAAAAAGCGGTTAGCTCCTTCGGT
CCTCCGATCGTTGTCAGAAGTAAGTTGGCCGCAGTGTTATCACTCATGGTTATGGCAGCACTGCATAATT
CTCTTACTGTCATGCCATCCGTAAGATGCTTTTCTGTGACTGGTGAGTACTCAACCAAGTCATTCTGAGA
ATAGTGTATGCGGCGACCGAGTTGCTCTTGCCCGGCGTCAATACGGGATAATACCGCGCCACATAGCAGA
ACTTTAAAAGTGCTCATCATTGGAAAACGTTCTTCGGGGCGAAAACTCTCAAGGATCTTACCGCTGTTGA
GATCCAGTTCGATGTAACCCACTCGTGCACCCAACTGATCTTCAGCATCTTTTACTTTCACCAGCGTTTC
TGGGTGAGCAAAAACAGGAAGGCAAAATGCCGCAAAAAAGGGAATAAGGGCGACACGGAAATGTTGAATA
CTCATACTCTTCCTTTTTCAATATTATTGAAGCATTTATCAGGGTTATTGTCTCATGAGCGGATACATAT
TTGAATGTATTTAGAAAAATAAACAAATAGGGGTTCCGCGCACATTTCCCCGAAAAGTGCCACCTGACGT
CGAC
